>Addgene plasmid #229749 | pTYB1-MBD3 pc4784 | addgene full sequence | sequence record 459922 | Addgene NGS Result
TCATGTAACTCGCCTTGATCGTTGGGAACCGGAGCTGAATGAAGCCATACCAAACGACGAGCGTGACACC
ACGATGCCTGTAGCAATGGCAACAACGTTGCGCAAACTATTAACTGGCGAACTACTTACTCTAGCTTCCC
GGCAACAATTAATAGACTGGATGGAGGCGGATAAAGTTGCAGGACCACTTCTGCGCTCGGCCCTTCCGGC
TGGCTGGTTTATTGCTGATAAATCTGGAGCCGGTGAGCGTGGGTCTCGCGGTATCATTGCAGCACTGGGG
CCAGATGGTAAGCCCTCCCGTATCGTAGTTATCTACACGACGGGGAGTCAGGCAACTATGGATGAACGAA
ATAGACAGATCGCTGAGATAGGTGCCTCACTGATTAAGCATTGGTAACTGTCAGACCAAGTTTACTCATA
TATACTTTAGATTGATT
[38 nt withheld, positions 438-475]
A
[37 nt withheld, positions 477-513]
ATTTTGTTAAAATTCGCGTTAAATTTTTGTTAAATCAGCTCATTTTTTAACCAATAGGCCGAAATCGGCA
AAATCCCTTATAAATCAAAAGAATAGCCCGAGATAGGGT
[37 nt withheld, positions 623-659]
AAAGAACGTGGACTCCAACGTCAAAGG
[141 nt withheld, positions 687-827]
G
[125 nt withheld, positions 829-953]
AAAGGATCTAGGTGAAGATCCTTTTTGATAATCTCATGACCAAAATCCCTTAACGTGAGTTTTCGTTCCA
CTGAGCGTCAGACCCCGTAGAAAAGATCAAAGGATCTTCTTGAGATCCTTTTTTTCTGCGCGTAATCTGC
TGCTTGCAAACAAAAAAACCACCGCTACCAGCGGTGGTTTGTTTGCCGGATCAAGAGCTACCAACTCTTT
TTCCGAAGGTAACTGGCTTCAGCAGAGCGCAGATACCAAATACTGTCCTTCTAGTGTAGCCGTAGTTAGG
CCACCACTTCAAGAACTCTGTAGCACCGCCTACATACCTCGCTCTGCTAATCCTGTTACCAGTGGCTGCT
GCCAGTGGCGATAAGTCGTGTCTTACCGGGTTGGACTCAAGACGATAGTTACCGGATAAGGCGCAGCGGT
CGGGCTGAACGGGGGGTTCGTGCACACAGCCCAGCTTGGAGCGAACGACCTACACCGAACTGAGATACCT
ACAGCGTGAGCTATGAGAAAGCGCCACGCTTCCCGAAGGGAGAAAGGCGGACAGGTATCCGGTAAGCGGC
AGGGTCGGAACAGGAGAGCGCACGAGGGAGCTTCCAGGGGGAAACGCCTGGTATCTTTATAGTCCTGTCG
GGTTTCGCCACCTCTGACTTGAGCGTCGATTTTTGTGATGCTCGTCAGGGGGGCGGAGCCTATGGAAAAA
CGCCAGCAACGCGGCCTTTTTACGGTTCCTGGCCTTTTGCTGGCCTTTTGCTCACATGTTCTTTCCTGCG
TTATCCCCTGATTCTGTGGATAACCGTATTACCGCCTTTGAGTGAGCTGATACCGCTCGCCGCAGCCGAA
CGACCGAGCGCAGCGAGTCAGTGAGCGAGGAAGCTATGGTGCACTCTCAGTACAATCTGCTCTGATGCCG
CATAGTTAAGCCAGTATACACTCCGCTATCGCTACGTGACTGGGTCATGGCTGCGCCCCGACACCCGCCA
ACACCCGCTGACGCGCCCTGACGGGCTTGTCTGCTCCCGGCATCCGCTTACAGACAAGCTGTGACCGTCT
CCGGGAGCTGCATGTGTCAGAGGTTTTCACCGTCATCACCGAAACGCGCGAGGCAGCTGCGGTAAAGCTC
ATCAGCGTGGTCGTGCAGCGATTCACAGATGTCTGCCTGTTCATCCGCGTCCAGCTCGTTGAGTTTCTCC
AGAAGCGTTAATGTCTGGCTTCTGATAAAGCGGGCCATGTTAAGGGCGGTTTTTTCCTGTTTGGTCACTG
ATGCCTCCGTGTAAGGGGGATTTCTGTTCATGGGGGTAATGATACCGATGAAACGAGAGAGGATGCTCAC
GATACGGGTTACTGATGATGAACATGCCCGGTTACTGGAACGTTGTGAGGGTAAACAACTGGCGGTATGG
ATGCGGCGGGACCAGAGAAAAATCACTCAGGGTCAATGCCAGCCGAACGCCAGCAAGACGTAGCCCAGCG
CGTCGGCCGCCATGCCGGCGATAATGGCCTGCTTCTCGCCGAAACGTTTGGTGGCGGGACCAGTGACGAA
GGCTTGAGCGAGGGCGTGCAAGATTCCGAATACCGCAAGCGACAGGCCGATCATCGTCGCGCTCCAGCGA
AAGCGGTCCTCGCCGAAAATGACCCAGAGCGCTGCCGGCACCTGTCCTACGAGTTGCATGATAAAGAAGA
CAGTCATAAGTGCGGCGACGATAGTCATGCCCCGCGCCCACCGGAAGGAGCTGACTGGGTTGAAGGCTCT
CAAGGGCATCGGTCGAGATCCCGGTGCCTAATGAGTGAGCTAACTTACATTAATTGCGTTGCGCTCACTG
CCCGCTTTCCAGTCGGGAAACCTGTCGTGCCAGCTGCATTAATGAATCGGCCAACGCGCGGGGAGAGGCG
GTTTGCGTATTGGGCGCCAGGGTGGTTTTTCTTTTCACCAGTGAGACGGGCAACAGCTGATTGCCCTTCA
CCGCCTGGCCCTGAGAGAGTTGCAGCAAGCGGTCCACGCTGGTTTGCCCCAGCAGGCGAAAATCCTGTTT
GATGGTGGTTAACGGCGGGATATAACATGAGCTGTCTTCGGTATCGTCGTATCCCACTACCGAGATATCC
GCACCAACGCGCAGCCCGGACTCGGTAATGGCGCGCATTGCGCCCAGCGCCATCTGATCGTTGGCAACCA
GCATCGCAGTGGGAACGATGCCCTCATTCAGCATTTGCATGGTTTGTTGAAAACCGGACATGGCACTCCA
GTCGCCTTCCCGTTCCGCTATCGGCTGAATTTGATTGCGAGTGAGATATTTATGCCAGCCAGCCAGACGC
AGACGCGCCGAGACAGAACTTAATGGGCCCGCTAACAGCGCGATTTGCTGGTGACCCAATGCGACCAGAT
GCTCCACGCCCAGTCGCGTACCGTCTTCATGGGAGAAAATAATACTGTTGATGGGTGTCTGGTCAGAGAC
ATCAAGAAATAACGCCGGAACATTAGTGCAGGCAGCTTCCACAGCAATGGCATCCTGGTCATCCAGCGGA
TAGTTAATGATCAGCCCACTGACGCGTTGCGCGAGAAGATTGTGCACCGCCGCTTTACAGGCTTCGACGC
CGCTTCGTTCTACCATCGACACCACCACGCTGGCACCCAGTTGATCGGCGCGAGATTTAATCGCCGCGAC
AATTTGCGACGGCGCGTGCAGGGCCAGACTGGAGGTGGCAACGCCAATCAGCAACGACTGTTTGCCCGCC
AGTTGTTGTGCCACGCGGTTGGGAATGTAATTCAGCTCCGCCATCGCCGCTTCCACTTTTTCCCGCGTTT
TCGCAGAAACGTGGCTGGCCTGGTTCACCACGCGGGAAACGGTCTGATAAGAGACACCGGCATACTCTGC
GACATCGTATAACGTTACTGGTTTCACATTCACCACCCTGAATTGACTCTCTTCCGGGCGCTATCATGCC
ATACCGCGAAAGGTTTTGCGCCATTCGATGGTGTCCGGGATCTCGACGCTCTCCCTTATGCGACTCCTGC
ATTAGGAAGCAGCCCAGTAGTAGGTTGAGGCCGTTGAGCACCGCCGCCGCAAGGAATGGTGCATGCCGGC
ATGCCGCCCTTTCGTCTTCAAGAATTAATTCCCAATTCCCCAGGCATCAAATAAAACGAAAGGCTCAGTC
GAAAGACTGGGCCTTTCGTTTTATCTGTTGTTTGTCGGTGAACGCTCTCCTGAGTAGGACAAATCCGCCG
GGAGCGGATTTGAACGTTGCGAAGCAACGGCCCGGAGGGTGGCGGGCAGGACGCCCGCCATAAACTGCCA
GGAATTAATTCCCCAGGCATCAAATAAAACGAAAGGCTCAGTCGAAAGACTGGGCCTTTCGTTTTATCTG
TTGTTTGTCGGTGAACGCTCTCCTGAGTAGGACAAATCCGCCGGGAGCGGATTTGAACGTTGCGAAGCAA
CGGCCCGGAGGGTGGCGGGCAGGACGCCCGCCATAAACTGCCAGGAATTAATTCCCCAGGCATCAAATAA
AACGAAAGGCTCAGTCGAAAGACTGGGCCTTTCGTTTTATCTGTTGTTTGTCGGTGAACGCTCTCCTGAG
TAGGACAAATCCGCCGGGAGCGGATTTGAACGTTGCGAAGCAACGGCCCGGAGGGTGGCGGGCAGGACGC
CCGCCATAAACTGCCAGGAATTAATTCCCCAGGCATCAAATAAAACGAAAGGCTCAGTCGAAAGACTGGG
CCTTTCGTTTTATCTGTTGTTTGTCGGTGAACGCTCTCCTGAGTAGGACAAATCCGCCGGGAGCGGATTT
GAACGTTGCGAAGCAACGGCCCGGAGGGTGGCGGGCAGGACGCCCGCCATAAACTGCCAGGAATTAATTC
CCCAGGCATCAAATAAAACGAAAGGCTCAGTCGAAAGACTGGGCCTTTCGTTTTATCTGTTGTTTGTCGG
TGAACGCTCTCCTGAGTAGGACAAATCCGCCGGGAGCGGATTTGAACGTTGCGAAGCAACGGCCCGGAGG
GTGGCGGGCAGGACGCCCGCCATAAACTGCCAGGAATTGGGGATCGGAATTAATTCCCGGTTTAAACCGG
GGATCTCGATCCCGCGAAATTAATACGACTCACTATAGGGGAATTGTGAGCGGATAACAATTCCCCTCTA
GAAATAATTTTGTTTAACTTTAAGAAGGAGATATACATATGATGGAGCGGAAGAGGTGGGAGTGCCCGGC
GCTCCCGCAGGGCTGGGAAAGGGAAGAAGTGCCCAGGAGGTCGGGGCTGTCGGCCGGCCACAGGGATGTC
TTTTACTATAGCCCCAGCGGGAAGAAGTTCCGCAGCAAGCCACAACTGGCACGTTACCTGGGCGGATCCA
TGGACCTCAGCACCTTCGACTTCCGCACCGGAAAGATGTTGATGAACAAGATGAATAAGAGTCGCCAGCG
TGTGCGCTATGATTCTTCCAACCAGGTCAAGGGCAAGCCTGACCTGAACACCGCGCTGCCTGTACGGCAG
ACTGCATCCATCTTCAAGCAACCGGTGACCAAGATCACCAACCACCCCAGCAACAAGGTCAAGAGCGACC
CGCAGAAGGCAGTGGACCAGCCGAGGCAGCTTTTCTGGGAGAAGAAGCTAAGTGGATTGAGTGCCTTTGA
CATTGCAGAAGAACTGGTCAGGACCATGGACTTGCCCAAGGGCCTGCAGGGAGTGGGCCCTGGCTGTACA
GATGAGACGCTGCTGTCAGCCATTGCGAGTGCTCTACACACCAGCACCCTGCCCATTACAGGCCAGCTCT
CTGCAGCCGTGGAGAAGAACCCTGGTGTGTGGCTGAACACTGCACAGCCACTGTGCAAAGCCTTCATGGT
GACAGATGACGACATCAGGAAGCAGGAGGAGCTGGTACAGCAGGTACGGAAGCGCCTGGAGGAGGCACTG
ATGGCCGACATGCTAGCTCATGTGGAGGAGCTTGCCCGAGACGGGGAGGCACCACTGGACAAGGCCTGTG
CAGAGGAGGAAGAGGAGGAGGAAGAGGAGGAGGAAGAGCCGGAGCCAGAGCGAGTGGAATTCCTCGAGGG
CTCTTCCTGCTTTGCCAAGGGTACCAATGTTTTAATGGCGGATGGGTCTATTGAATGTATTGAAAACATT
GAGGTTGGTAATAAGGTCATGGGTAAAGATGGCAGACCTCGTGAGGTAATTAAATTGCCCAGAGGAAGAG
AAACTATGTACAGCGTCGTGCAGAAAAGTCAGCACAGAGCCCACAAAAGTGACTCAAGTCGTGAAGTGCC
AGAATTACTCAAGTTTACGTGTAATGCGACCCATGAGTTGGTTGTTAGAACACCTCGTAGTGTCCGCCGT
TTGTCTCGTACCATTAAGGGTGTCGAATATTTTGAAGTTATTACTTTTGAGATGGGCCAAAAGAAAGCCC
CCGACGGTAGAATTGTTGAGCTTGTCAAGGAAGTTTCAAAGAGCTACCCAATATCTGAGGGGCCTGAGAG
AGCCAACGAATTAGTAGAATCCTATAGAAAGGCTTCAAATAAAGCTTATTTTGAGTGGACTATTGAGGCC
AGAGATCTTTCTCTGTTGGGTTCCCATGTTCGTAAAGCTACCTACCAGACTTACGCTCCAATTCTTTATG
AGAATGACCACTTTTTCGACTACATGCAAAAAAGTAAGTTTCATCTCACCATTGAAGGTCCAAAAGTACT
TGCTTATTTACTTGGTTTATGGATTGGTGATGGATTGTCTGACAGGGCAACTTTTTCGGTTGATTCCAGA
GATACTTCTTTGATGGAACGTGTTACTGAATATGCTGAAAAGTTGAATTTGTGCGCCGAGTATAAGGACA
GAAAAGAACCACAAGTTGCCAAAACTGTTAATTTGTACTCTAAAGTTGTCAGAGGTAATGGTATTCGCAA
TAATCTTAATACTGAGAATCCATTATGGGACGCTATTGTTGGCTTAGGATTCTTGAAGGACGGTGTCAAA
AATATTCCTTCTTTCTTGTCTACGGACAATATCGGTACTCGTGAAACATTTCTTGCTGGTCTAATTGATT
CTGATGGCTATGTTACTGATGAGCATGGTATTAAAGCAACAATAAAGACAATTCATACTTCTGTCAGAGA
TGGTTTGGTTTCCCTTGCTCGTTCTTTAGGCTTAGTAGTCTCGGTTAACGCAGAACCTGCTAAGGTTGAC
ATGAATGTCACCAAACATAAAATTAGTTATGCTATTTATATGTCTGGTGGAGATGTTTTGCTTAACGTTC
TTTCGAAGTGTGCCGGCTCTAAAAAATTCAGGCCTGCTCCCGCCGCTGCTTTTGCACGTGAGTGCCGCGG
ATTTTATTTCGAGTTACAAGAATTGAAGGAAGACGATTATTATGGGATTACTTTATCTGATGATTCTGAT
CATCAGTTTTTGCTTGGATCCCAGGTTGTCGTCCATGCATGCGGTGGCCTGACCGGTCTGAACTCAGGCC
TCACGACAAATCCTGGTGTATCCGCTTGGCAGGTCAACACAGCTTATACTGCGGGACAATTGGTCACATA
TAACGGCAAGACGTATAAATGTTTGCAGCCCCACACCTCCTTGGCAGGATGGGAACCATCCAACGTTCCT
GCCTTGTGGCAGCTTCAATGACTGCAGGAAGGGGATCCGGCTGCTAACAAAGCCCGAAAGGAAGCTGAGT
TGGCTGCTGCCACCGCTGAGCAATAACTAGCATAACCCCTTGGGGCCTCTAAACGGGTCTTGAGGGGTTT
TTTGCTGAAAGGAGGAACTATATCCGGATAACTACGTCAGGTGGCACTTTTCGGGGAAATGTGCGCGGAA
CCCCTATTTGTTTATTTTTCTAAATACATTCAAATATGTATCCGCTCATGAGACAATAACCCTGATAAAT
GCTTCAATAATATTGAAAAAGGAAGAGTATGAGTATTCAACATTTCCGTGTCGCCCTTATTCCCTTTTTT
GCGGCATTTTGCCTTCCTGTTTTTGCTCACCCAGAAACGCTGGTGAAAGTAAAAGATGCTGAAGATCAGT
TGGGTGCACGAGTGGGTTACATCGAACTGGATCTCAACAGCGGTAAGATCCTTGAGAGTTTTCGCCCCGA
AGAACGTTTCCCAATGATGAGCACTTTTAAAGTTCTGCTATGTGGCGCGGTATTATCCCGTGTTGACGCC
GGGCAAGAGCAACTCGGTCGCCGCATACACTATTCTCAGAATGACTTGGTTGAGTACTCACCAGTCACAG
AAAAGCATCTTACGGATGGCATGACAGTAAGAGAATTATGCAGTGCTGCCATAACCATGAGTGATAACAC
TGCGGCCAACTTACTTCTGACAACGATCGGAGGACCGAAGGAGCTAACCGCTTTTTTGCACAACATGGGG
GA
Features (pLannotate 1.2.2; 26 found; start..end, strand, type, name):
    439..952     -  rep_origin     M13 ori (sequence partly withheld): M13 bacteriophage origin of replication; arrow indicates direction of (+) strand synthesis
   1063..1651    +  rep_origin     ori: high-copy-number ColE1/pMB1/pBR322/pUC origin of replication
   1828..1918    -  misc_feature   bom (fragment): basis of mobility region from pBR322
   2020..2211    -  CDS            rop: Rop protein, which maintains plasmids at low copy number; rop
   2252..2362    +  CDS            mbeC (fragment): MBEC_ECOLX - Experimental evidence at protein level: Swiss-Prot protein existence level 1. Required for efficient mobilization of ColE1 plasmid and is thus essential to promote the specific transfer of the plasmid during conjugation. Probably functions by inducing DNA bending, helping the MbeA relaxase to melt the DNA around the nic site and cleave the phosphodiester bond. Binds specifically double-stranded DNA (dsDNA) containing the ColE1 oriT but does not recognize the inverted repeat (IR). From Escherichia coli.
   2397..2719    -  CDS            TcR (fragment): tetracycline efflux protein; tet; confers resistance to tetracycline
   2734..2755    -  protein_bind   CAP binding site: CAP binding activates transcription in the presence of cAMP. E. coli catabolite activator protein
   2768..3850    -  CDS            lacI: lac repressor; lacI; The lac repressor binds to the lac operator to inhibit transcription in E. coli. This inhibition can be relieved by adding lactose or isopropyl-β-D-thiogalactopyranoside (IPTG).
   3851..3928    -  promoter       lacI promoter: lacI
   3936..4029    -  CDS            TcR (fragment): tetracycline efflux protein; tet; confers resistance to tetracycline
   4081..4167    +  terminator     rrnB T1 terminator: Escherichia coli rrnB; transcription terminator T1 from the E. coli rrnB gene
   4264..4350    +  terminator     rrnB T1 terminator: Escherichia coli rrnB; transcription terminator T1 from the E. coli rrnB gene
   4447..4533    +  terminator     rrnB T1 terminator: Escherichia coli rrnB; transcription terminator T1 from the E. coli rrnB gene
   4630..4716    +  terminator     rrnB T1 terminator: Escherichia coli rrnB; transcription terminator T1 from the E. coli rrnB gene
   4813..4899    +  terminator     rrnB T1 terminator: Escherichia coli rrnB; transcription terminator T1 from the E. coli rrnB gene
   5034..5052    +  promoter       T7 promoter: promoter for bacteriophage T7 RNA polymerase
   5053..5077    +  protein_bind   lac operator: The lac repressor binds to the lac operator to inhibit transcription in E. coli. This inhibition can be relieved by adding lactose or isopropyl-β-D-thiogalactopyranoside (IPTG). lac repressor encoded by lacI
   5092..5114    +  RBS            RBS: efficient ribosome binding site from bacteriophage T7 gene 10 (Olins and Rangwala, 1989)
   5125..5979    +  CDS            Mbd3: MBD3_MOUSE - Experimental evidence at protein level: Swiss-Prot protein existence level 1. Acts as transcriptional repressor and plays a role in gene silencing. Does not bind DNA by itself. Binds to DNA with a preference for sites containing methylated CpG dinucleotides (in vitro). Binds to a lesser degree DNA containing unmethylated CpG dinucleotides (By similarity). Recruits histone deacetylases and DNA methyltransferases. From Mus musculus (Mouse).
   6001..6819    +  CDS            Sce VMA intein 5' region: 5' region of the intein from the yeast Vma1 subunit of the vacuolar ATPase (Chong et al., 1998); Saccharomyces cerevisiae VMA1
   6822..7352    +  CDS            Sce VMA intein 3' region: modified 3' region of the intein from the yeast Vma1 subunit of the vacuolar ATPase (Chong et al., 1998); Saccharomyces cerevisiae VMA1; C-terminal cleavage of this intein can be induced by thiols.
   7396..7551    +  CDS            CBD: chitin binding domain from chitinase A1 (Watanabe et al., 1994); Bacillus circulans chiA
   7573..7622    +  CDS            SET1 (fragment): solubility-enhancement tag derived from T7 phage gene 10B
   7630..7677    +  terminator     T7 terminator: transcription terminator for bacteriophage T7 RNA polymerase
   7737..7841    +  promoter       AmpR promoter: bla
   7842..397     +  CDS            AmpR (across the origin): β-lactamase; bla; confers resistance to ampicillin, carbenicillin, and related antibiotics
