[The description below was written by a language model from this plasmid's Addgene catalogue record and pLannotate feature annotations shown in this document.]
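Description:
pTYB1-MBD3 pc4784 is a bacterial expression plasmid built on the NEB pTYB1 backbone, designed to produce mouse MBD3 (methyl-CpG binding domain protein 3) in E. coli as a fusion to a self-cleaving intein affinity tag. It is propagated through a ColE1/pBR322-type origin accompanied by the rop gene, which moderates copy number. It also carries an M13 phage origin for single-stranded DNA production and is selected with ampicillin via β-lactamase. Remnants of the pBR322 lineage (bom, mbeC and tetracycline-resistance fragments) are annotated but are not functional markers.

The 855 bp Mbd3 coding sequence was inserted between NdeI and EcoRI sites, downstream of a T7 promoter with an adjacent lac operator and the T7 gene 10 ribosome binding site. A plasmid-borne lacI gene supplies repressor, so expression is IPTG-inducible in hosts that provide T7 RNA polymerase. Five tandem rrnB T1 terminators upstream of the promoter limit read-through transcription into the cassette. Immediately after Mbd3 come the Saccharomyces cerevisiae VMA1 intein and a Bacillus circulans chitin binding domain, followed by the T7 terminator. This order places the intein–CBD tag at the C-terminus of MBD3, as the stated purpose says, although the catalogue tag field lists it as N-terminal on the insert. In this arrangement the fusion can be captured on chitin resin, and thiol-induced intein cleavage then releases MBD3 without the affinity tag.

The catalogue lists a total size of 8,905 bp, whereas the sequenced record behind the feature table is 8,305 nt. The associated publication concerns MBD proteins in heterochromatin compartmentalization and phase separation, which suggests the plasmid serves as a source of purified recombinant MBD3.
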