Addgene plasmid #229749: pTYB1-MBD3 pc4784
Purpose: Bacterial expression vector of MBD3 C-terminal tagged to the intein.
Depositing lab: Cristina Cardoso. Depositing organization: Technische Universitaet Darmstadt. Publication: Heterochromatome wide analyses reveal MBD2 as a phase separation scaffold for heterochromatin compartmentalization and composition. Zhang H, Ugur E, Hake C, Romero H, Arroyo M, Mahmoud M, Lermyte F, Leonhardt H, Cardoso MC. Nucleic Acids Res. 2025 Nov 26;53(22):gkaf1380. doi: 10.1093/nar/gkaf1380. PubMed 41416523.
Backbone
  Vector backbone: pTYB1
  Backbone manufacturer: NEB
  Total vector size (bp): 8905
  Vector type: Bacterial Expression
Growth in bacteria
  Bacterial resistance: Ampicillin, 100 μg/mL
  Growth temperature: 37°C
  Growth strain: DH5alpha
  Copy number: Unknown
Gene/Insert
  Gene/Insert name: MBD3
  Species: M. musculus (mouse)
  Insert size (bp): 855
  Entrez Gene: Mbd3
  Promoter: T7
  Tag / fusion protein: Intein (N terminal on insert)
  Cloning method: Restriction Enzyme; 5′ cloning site NdeI (not destroyed); 3′ cloning site EcoRI (not destroyed)
  Sequencing primers: 5′ TAATACGACTCACTATAGGG
Terms and licenses: Academic/Nonprofit Terms; Industry Terms: Not Available to Industry
How to cite: pTYB1-MBD3 pc4784 was a gift from Cristina Cardoso (Addgene plasmid # 229749 ; http://n2t.net/addgene:229749 ; RRID:Addgene_229749)
